Addgene plasmid #143021: TFORF0354
Purpose: Lentiviral vector for overexpressing transcription factor ORFs with unique 24-bp barcodes. Barcodes facilitate identification of transcription factors in pooled screens.
Depositing lab: Feng Zhang. Depositing organization: Broad Institute. Publication: A transcription factor atlas of directed differentiation. Joung J, Ma S, Tay T, Geiger-Schuller KR, Kirchgatterer PC, Verdine VK, Guo B, Arias-Garcia MA, Allen WE, Singh A, Kuksenko O, Abudayyeh OO, Gootenberg JS, Fu Z, Macrae RK, Buenrostro JD, Regev A, Zhang F. Cell. 2023 Jan 5;186(1):209-229.e26. doi: 10.1016/j.cell.2022.11.026. PubMed 36608654.
Backbone
  Vector backbone: pLX_TRC317
  Backbone manufacturer: Broad Institute Genetic Perturbation Platform
  Backbone size w/o insert (bp): 8264
  Vector type: Mammalian Expression, Lentiviral
  Selectable markers: Puromycin
Growth in bacteria
  Bacterial resistance: Ampicillin, 100 μg/mL
  Growth temperature: 37°C
  Growth strain: NEB Stable
  Copy number: High Copy
Gene/Insert
  Gene/Insert name: ZNF33A
  Species: H. sapiens (human)
  Insert size (bp): 2555
  Entrez Gene: ZNF33A (a.k.a. KOX2, KOX31, KOX5, NF11A, ZNF11, ZNF11A, ZNF33, ZZAPK)
  Promoter: EF1a
  Cloning method: Unknown
  Sequencing primers: 5′ GGGTGGAGACTGAAGTTAGGCCAG; 3′ CACATAGCGTAAAAGGAGCAACATAG
Terms and licenses: Academic/Nonprofit Terms; Industry Terms: Not Available to Industry
Depositor comments: NM_001278170,ENST00000628825 . The transcription factor ORF portion of this plasmid was synthesized by Genewiz. Please test multiple small colonies in case of plasmid recombination. To make this collection available in a timely manner, a portion of this collection was not fully sequenced by Addgene. If an Addgene verified full plasmid sequence is not available, please contact us prior to placing an order to request the full sequence.
How to cite: TFORF0354 was a gift from Feng Zhang (Addgene plasmid # 143021 ; http://n2t.net/addgene:143021 ; RRID:Addgene_143021)
