[The description below was written by a language model from this plasmid's Addgene catalogue record and pLannotate feature annotations shown in this document.]
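Description:
TFORF0354 is a third-generation-style, self-inactivating lentiviral expression plasmid built on the pLX_TRC317 backbone and carrying the human zinc-finger transcription factor ZNF33A as its open reading frame. It belongs to a barcoded transcription factor ORF collection in which each clone carries a unique 24-bp barcode, so that the transcription factor delivered to a cell can be identified by sequencing in pooled overexpression screens, such as those aimed at directed differentiation. In bacteria the plasmid is maintained through a high-copy ColE1/pUC-type origin and selected with ampicillin via the β-lactamase gene. An f1 origin and remnants of a lac/lacZα cloning region flanked by T7 and T3 promoters are also present in the backbone. The depositor notes that the plasmid may recombine during propagation.

The viral genome is transcribed from an RSV promoter fused to a truncated HIV-1 5' LTR, followed by the Ψ packaging signal, a gag fragment and the Rev response element, and it ends in a ΔU3 3' LTR with a downstream SV40 polyadenylation signal. Within it, an SV40 early promoter/origin drives puromycin N-acetyltransferase for selection of transduced mammalian cells. After a cPPT/CTS element, the EF-1α promoter drives the ZNF33A ORF, and a WPRE downstream enhances transcript expression. The automated annotation matches ZNF33A only at the two ends of the insert region, which is plausible for a repetitive zinc-finger protein or a particular isoform, though the record does not explain it. The barcode itself is not annotated in the feature table. A short U6 promoter fragment lies between the ORF and the WPRE, but no function is recorded for it.
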