Features (pLannotate 1.2.2; 32 found; start..end, strand, type, name):
      5..231     +  promoter       RSV promoter: Rous sarcoma virus enhancer/promoter
    232..412     +  LTR            5' LTR (truncated): truncated 5' long terminal repeat (LTR) from HIV-1
    459..584     +  misc_feature   HIV-1 Ψ: packaging signal of human immunodeficiency virus type 1
    568..931     +  CDS            HIV-1 gag (fragment): gag protein from human immunodeficiency virus 1; gag
   1077..1310    +  misc_feature   RRE: The Rev response element (RRE) of HIV-1 allows for Rev-dependent mRNA export from the nucleus to the cytoplasm.
   1687..1713    +  CDS            Rev (fragment): human immunodeficiency virus 1 (HIV-1) Rev protein; rev; enhances nuclear export of unspliced and incompletely spliced viral mRNAs
   1720..1743    +  promoter       SV40 promoter (fragment): SV40 early promoter
   1744..1815    +  promoter       SV40 promoter (fragment): SV40 enhancer and early promoter
   1839..1974    +  rep_origin     SV40 ori: SV40 origin of replication
   2020..2616    +  CDS            PuroR (fragment): puromycin N-acetyltransferase; pac from Streptomyces; confers resistance to puromycin
   2665..2782    +  misc_feature   cPPT/CTS: central polypurine tract and central termination sequence of HIV-1
   2847..2913    +  CDS            small t antigen (fragment): SV40 (simian virus 40) small t antigen
   2920..4098    +  promoter       EF-1α promoter: strong constitutive promoter for human elongation factor EF-1α
   4145..5110    +  CDS            ZNF33A (fragment): ZN33A_HUMAN - Also known as KIAA0065, KOX31, ZNF11, ZNF11A, ZNF33. Experimental evidence at protein level: Swiss-Prot protein existence level 1. May be involved in transcriptional regulation. From Homo sapiens (Human).
   6455..6565    +  CDS            ZNF33A (fragment): ZN33A_HUMAN - Also known as KIAA0065, KOX31, ZNF11, ZNF11A, ZNF33. Experimental evidence at protein level: Swiss-Prot protein existence level 1. May be involved in transcriptional regulation. From Homo sapiens (Human).
   6581..6634    +  promoter       U6 promoter (fragment): RNA polymerase III promoter for human U6 snRNA
   6676..7264    +  misc_feature   WPRE: woodchuck hepatitis virus posttranscriptional regulatory element
   7315..7334    +  misc_feature   cPPT/CTS (fragment): central polypurine tract and central termination sequence of HIV-1
   7336..7569    +  LTR            3' LTR (ΔU3): self-inactivating 3' long terminal repeat (LTR) from HIV-1
   7647..7768    +  polyA_signal   SV40 poly(A) signal: SV40 polyadenylation signal
   7808..7943    +  rep_origin     SV40 ori: SV40 origin of replication
   7964..7982    -  promoter       T7 promoter: promoter for bacteriophage T7 RNA polymerase
   7990..8145    +  CDS            lacZα (fragment): LacZα fragment of β-galactosidase; lacZ fragment
   8150..8578    +  rep_origin     f1 ori (sequence partly withheld): f1 bacteriophage origin of replication; arrow indicates direction of (+) strand synthesis
   8631..8735    +  promoter       AmpR promoter: bla
   8736..9596    +  CDS            AmpR: β-lactamase; bla; confers resistance to ampicillin, carbenicillin, and related antibiotics
   9767..10355   +  rep_origin     ori: high-copy-number ColE1/pMB1/pBR322/pUC origin of replication
  10538..10630   +  CDS            lacI (fragment): lac repressor; lacI; The lac repressor binds to the lac operator to inhibit transcription in E. coli. This inhibition can be relieved by adding lactose or isopropyl-β-D-thiogalactopyranoside (IPTG).
  10643..10664   +  protein_bind   CAP binding site: CAP binding activates transcription in the presence of cAMP. E. coli catabolite activator protein
  10679..10709   +  promoter       lac promoter: promoter for the E. coli lac operon
  10713..10735   +  protein_bind   lac operator (fragment): The lac repressor binds to the lac operator to inhibit transcription in E. coli. This inhibition can be relieved by adding lactose or isopropyl-β-D-thiogalactopyranoside (IPTG). lac repressor encoded by lacI
  10778..10796   +  promoter       T3 promoter: promoter for bacteriophage T3 RNA polymerase
>Addgene plasmid #143021 | TFORF0354 | addgene full sequence | sequence record 399031 | Addgene NGS Result
TTAATGTAGTCTTATGCAATACTCTTGTAGTCTTGCAACATGGTAACGATGAGTTAGCAACATGCCTTAC
AAGGAGAGAAAAAGCACCGTGCATGCCGATTGGTGGAAGTAAGGTGGTACGATCGTGCCTTATTAGGAAG
GCAACAGACGGGTCTGACATGGATTGGACGAACCACTGAATTGCCGCATTGCAGAGATATTGTATTTAAG
TGCCTAGCTCGATACATAAACGGGTCTCTCTGGTTAGACCAGATCTGAGCCTGGGAGCTCTCTGGCTAAC
TAGGGAACCCACTGCTTAAGCCTCAATAAAGCTTGCCTTGAGTGCTTCAAGTAGTGTGTGCCCGTCTGTT
GTGTGACTCTGGTAACTAGAGATCCCTCAGACCCTTTTAGTCAGTGTGGAAAATCTCTAGCAGTGGCGCC
CGAACAGGGACTTGAAAGCGAAAGGGAAACCAGAGGAGCTCTCTCGACGCAGGACTCGGCTTGCTGAAGC
GCGCACGGCAAGAGGCGAGGGGCGGCGACTGGTGAGTACGCCAAAAATTTTGACTAGCGGAGGCTAGAAG
GAGAGAGATGGGTGCGAGAGCGTCAGTATTAAGCGGGGGAGAATTAGATCGCGATGGGAAAAAATTCGGT
TAAGGCCAGGGGGAAAGAAAAAATATAAATTAAAACATATAGTATGGGCAAGCAGGGAGCTAGAACGATT
CGCAGTTAATCCTGGCCTGTTAGAAACATCAGAAGGCTGTAGACAAATACTGGGACAGCTACAACCATCC
CTTCAGACAGGATCAGAAGAACTTAGATCATTATATAATACAGTAGCAACCCTCTATTGTGTGCATCAAA
GGATAGAGATAAAAGACACCAAGGAAGCTTTAGACAAGATAGAGGAAGAGCAAAACAAAAGTAAGACCAC
CGCACAGCAAGCGGCCGCTGATCTTCAGACCTGGAGGAGGAGATATGAGGGACAATTGGAGAAGTGAATT
ATATAAATATAAAGTAGTAAAAATTGAACCATTAGGAGTAGCACCCACCAAGGCAAAGAGAAGAGTGGTG
CAGAGAGAAAAAAGAGCAGTGGGAATAGGAGCTTTGTTCCTTGGGTTCTTGGGAGCAGCAGGAAGCACTA
TGGGCGCAGCGTCAATGACGCTGACGGTACAGGCCAGACAATTATTGTCTGGTATAGTGCAGCAGCAGAA
CAATTTGCTGAGGGCTATTGAGGCGCAACAGCATCTGTTGCAACTCACAGTCTGGGGCATCAAGCAGCTC
CAGGCAAGAATCCTGGCTGTGGAAAGATACCTAAAGGATCAACAGCTCCTGGGGATTTGGGGTTGCTCTG
GAAAACTCATTTGCACCACTGCTGTGCCTTGGAATGCTAGTTGGAGTAATAAATCTCTGGAACAGATTTG
GAATCACACGACCTGGATGGAGTGGGACAGAGAAATTAACAATTACACAAGCTTAATACACTCCTTAATT
GAAGAATCGCAAAACCAGCAAGAAAAGAATGAACAAGAATTATTGGAATTAGATAAATGGGCAAGTTTGT
GGAATTGGTTTAACATAACAAATTGGCTGTGGTATATAAAATTATTCATAATGATAGTAGGAGGCTTGGT
AGGTTTAAGAATAGTTTTTGCTGTACTTTCTATAGTGAATAGAGTTAGGCAGGGATATTCACCATTATCG
TTTCAGACCCACCTCCCAACCCCGAGGGGACCCATGCATTGCATCTCAATTAGTCAGCAACCAGGTGTGG
AAAGTCCCCAGGCTCCCCAGCAGGCAGAAGTATGCAAAGCATGCGTCTCAATTAGTCAGCAACCATAGTC
CCGCCCCTAACTCCGCCCATCCCGCCCCTAACTCCGCCCAGTTCCGCCCATTCTCCGCCCCATGGCTGAC
TAATTTTTTTTATTTATGCAGAGGCCGAGGCCGCCTCGGCCTCTGAGCTATTCCAGAAGTAGTGAGGAGG
CTTTTTTGGAGGCCTAGGCTTTTGCAAAAAGCTTTCTAGAGGTACCACCGGAGCTTACCATGACCGAGTA
CAAGCCCACGGTGCGCCTCGCCACCCGCGACGACGTCCCCAGGGCCGTACGCACCCTCGCCGCCGCGTTC
GCCGACTACCCCGCCACGCGCCACACCGTCGATCCGGACCGCCACATCGAGCGGGTCACCGAGCTGCAAG
AACTCTTCCTCACGCGCGTCGGGCTCGACATCGGCAAGGTGTGGGTCGCGGACGACGGCGCCGCCGTGGC
GGTCTGGACCACGCCGGAGAGCGTCGAAGCGGGGGCGGTGTTCGCCGAGATCGGCCCGCGCATGGCCGAG
TTGAGCGGTTCCCGGCTGGCCGCGCAGCAACAGATGGAAGGCCTCCTGGCGCCGCACCGGCCCAAGGAGC
CCGCGTGGTTCCTGGCCACCGTCGGCGTCTCGCCCGACCACCAGGGCAAGGGTCTGGGCAGCGCCGTCGT
GCTCCCCGGAGTGGAGGCGGCCGAGCGCGCCGGGGTGCCCGCCTTCCTGGAGACCTCCGCGCCCCGCAAC
CTCCCCTTCTACGAGCGGCTCGGCTTCACCGTCACCGCCGACGTCGAGGTGCCCGAAGGACCGCGCACCT
GGTGCATGACCCGCAAGCCCGGTGCCAGTTAACGAATTCTAGATCTTGAGACAAATGGCAGTATTCATCC
ACAATTTTAAAAGAAAAGGGGGGATTGGGGGGTACAGTGCAGGGGAAAGAATAGTAGACATAATAGCAAC
AGACATACAAACTAAAGAATTACAAAAACAAATTACAAAAATTCAAAATTTTCGGGTTTATTACAGGGAC
AGCAGAGATCCACTTTGGCGCCGGCTCGAGGCCTGCAGGTGCAAAGATGGATAAAGTTTTAAACAGAGAG
GAATCTTTGCAGCTAATGGACCTTCTAGGTCTTGAAAGGAGTGGGAATTGGCTCCGGTGCCCGTCAGTGG
GCAGAGCGCACATCGCCCACAGTCCCCGAGAAGTTGGGGGGAGGGGTCGGCAATTGAACCGGTGCCTAGA
GAAGGTGGCGCGGGGTAAACTGGGAAAGTGATGTCGTGTACTGGCTCCGCCTTTTTCCCGAGGGTGGGGG
AGAACCGTATATAAGTGCAGTAGTCGCCGTGAACGTTCTTTTTCGCAACGGGTTTGCCGCCAGAACACAG
GTAAGTGCCGTGTGTGGTTCCCGCGGGCCTGGCCTCTTTACGGGTTATGGCCCTTGCGTGCCTTGAATTA
CTTCCACCTGGCTGCAGTACGTGATTCTTGATCCCGAGCTTCGGGTTGGAAGTGGGTGGGAGAGTTCGAG
GCCTTGCGCTTAAGGAGCCCCTTCGCCTCGTGCTTGAGTTGAGGCCTGGCCTGGGCGCTGGGGCCGCCGC
GTGCGAATCTGGTGGCACCTTCGCGCCTGTCTCGCTGCTTTCGATAAGTCTCTAGCCATTTAAAATTTTT
GATGACCTGCTGCGACGCTTTTTTTCTGGCAAGATAGTCTTGTAAATGCGGGCCAAGATCTGCACACTGG
TATTTCGGTTTTTGGGGCCGCGGGCGGCGACGGGGCCCGTGCGTCCCAGCGCACATGTTCGGCGAGGCGG
GGCCTGCGAGCGCGGCCACCGAGAATCGGACGGGGGTAGTCTCAAGCTGGCCGGCCTGCTCTGGTGCCTG
GCCTCGCGCCGCCGTGTATCGCCCCGCCCTGGGCGGCAAGGCTGGCCCGGTCGGCACCAGTTGCGTGAGC
GGAAAGATGGCCGCTTCCCGGCCCTGCTGCAGGGAGCTCAAAATGGAGGACGCGGCGCTCGGGAGAGCGG
GCGGGTGAGTCACCCACACAAAGGAAAAGGGCCTTTCCGTCCTCAGCCGTCGCTTCATGTGACTCCACGG
AGTACCGGGCGCCGTCCAGGCACCTCGATTAGTTCTCGAGCTTTTGGAGTACGTCGTCTTTAGGTTGGGG
GGAGGGGTTTTATGCGATGGAGTTTCCCCACACTGAGTGGGTGGAGACTGAAGTTAGGCCAGCTTGGCAC
TTGATGTAATTCTCCTTGGAATTTGCCCTTTTTGAGTTTGGATCTTGGTTCATTCTCAAGCCTCAGACAG
TGGTTCAAAGTTTTTTTCTTCCATTTCAGGTGTCGTGAGGCTAGCACCGCCACCATGGCGAATGCAACCC
GACGAGGGAGTGGGGTAGAACAGAAGTCCCAGGAGTCAGTATCATTTAAAGATGTGACTGTGGGCTTCAC
CCAGGAGGAGTGGCAGCACCTGGACCCTAGTCAGAGGGCTCTGTATAGAGATGTGATGCTGGAGAACTAC
AGCAACCTTGTCTCAGTGGGGTATTGTGTTCACAAACCAGAGGTGATCTTCAGGCTGCAACAAGGAGAAG
AGCCATGGAAACAGGAGGAAGAATTCCCAAGCCAAAGCTTTCCAGTCTGGACAGCTGATCACCTGAAAGA
GAGGAGCCAAGAAAACCAATCTAAACATTTGTGGGAAGTTGTATTCATCAATAATGAAATGCTGACTAAG
GAACAAGGTGATGTAATAGGAATACCATTTAATGTGGATGTAAGTTCTTTTCCTTCCAGAAAAATGTTCT
GTCAGTGTGATTCATGTGGAATGAGTTTCAACACTGTTTCAGAATTGGTTATCAGTAAGATAAACTATTT
AGGAAAAAAGTCTGATGAATTTAATGCCTGTGGGAAATTGTTACTCAATATTAAGCATGATGAAACTCAT
ACTCAAGAGAAAAATGAAGTTTTGAAAAATAGGAACACACTGAGTCATCATGAGGAGACTTTGCAGCATG
AGAAGATTCAAACTTTAGAGCACAATTTTGAATACAGTATATGTCAGGAAACCCTCCTTGAAAAGGCAGT
ATTCAATACACAGAAGAGAGAGAACGCAGAAGAGAATAACTGTGATTATAATGAATTTGGGAGAACTTTG
TGTGATAGTTCATCCCTCTTGTTCCATCAGATATCTCCGTCAAGGGACAATCACTATGAATTTAGTGATT
GTGAGAAGTTCTTATGTGTGAAGTCCACCCTTTCTAAACCTCATGGGGTATCTATGAAACACTATGATTG
TGGTGAAAGTGGGAATAATTTCAGGAGGAAATTGTGTCTGTCACACCTTCAGAAAGGTGATAAAGGAGAG
AAACACTTTGAATGTAATGAATGTGGGAAAGCTTTCTGGGAGAAGTCACATCTCACTCGACATCAGAGGG
TGCACACAGGACAGAAACCCTTTCAATGTAATGAATGTGAAAAAGCTTTCTGGGATAAGTCAAACCTCAC
TAAACATCAAAGATCACACACAGGGGAGAAACCTTTTGAATGCAATGAATGTGGGAAAGCCTTTAGCCAT
AAGTCAGCCCTCACATTACACCAGAGAACACATACAGGGGAGAAACCCTATCAATGTAATGCGTGTGGGA
AAACTTTTTGCCAGAAATCTGACCTCACTAAACATCAGAGAACACACACAGGGCTGAAACCCTATGAATG
TTATGAATGTGGAAAATCCTTCCGTGTGACTTCGCACCTTAAAGTACACCAGAGAACTCACACAGGTGAG
AAACCTTTTGAATGTCTTGAGTGTGGGAAATCCTTTAGTGAAAAGTCAAATCTTACACAGCATCAGAGAA
TTCACATAGGAGATAAATCTTATGAATGTAATGCATGTGGGAAAACTTTCTACCACAAGTCATTACTCAC
CAGGCATCAGATAATTCATACAGGGTGGAAACCTTATGAATGTTATGAATGTGGGAAAACCTTCTGCTTG
AAGTCAGACCTCACAGTACATCAGAGAACACACACAGGGCAGAAACCCTTTGCATGTCCCGAATGTGGGA
AATTCTTTAGCCATAAGTCAACCCTCTCTCAACATTATAGAACACACACAGGGGAGAAACCCTACGAATG
TCATGAATGTGGAAAAATCTTTTACAATAAATCATACCTAACTAAACATAATAGAACACATACAGGGGAG
AAACCCTATGAATGTAATGAATGTGGAAAAGCCTTCTACCAGAAGTCACAACTCACTCAGCATCAGAGAA
TTCACATAGGGGAGAAACCCTATAAATGTAATGAGTGTGGAAAAGCTTTCTGCCATAAGTCAGCTCTAAT
TGTACATCAGAGAACCCATACACAAGAAAAGCCCTATAAATGTAATGAATGTGGAAAATCTTTCTGTGTA
AAATCAGGACTTATTTTCCATGAGAGAAAGCACACGGGGGAGAAACCCTATGAATGCAATGAATGTGGGA
AATTCTTCAGGCACAAATCATCACTCACAGTACATCACAGGGCTCACACAGGAGAGAAATCTTGTCAATG
TAATGAATGTGGAAAAATCTTTTACCGTAAATCGGAACTTGCTCAACATCAGAGATCACATACAGGGGAA
AAGCCCTATGAATGTAACACATGCAGGAAAACTTTCTCTCAAAAGTCAAATCTCATTGTACATCAGAGAA
GACATATAGGAGAAAACCTTATGAATGAAATGGATATTAGAAATTTCCAGCCACAAGTCAGCCTCCATAA
TGCCTCAGAGTATTCACACTGTGGAGAAAGCCCTGATGACATCCTGAATGTTCAGTAGTAATGAACTAGT
CCGTAACTTGAAAGTATTTCGATTTCTTGGCTTTATATATCTTGTGGAAAGGACGACATGAAGGACGTTA
GTAAATGCATACGCGTTAAGTCGACAATCAACCTCTGGATTACAAAATTTGTGAAAGATTGACTGGTATT
CTTAACTATGTTGCTCCTTTTACGCTATGTGGATACGCTGCTTTAATGCCTTTGTATCATGCTATTGCTT
CCCGTATGGCTTTCATTTTCTCCTCCTTGTATAAATCCTGGTTGCTGTCTCTTTATGAGGAGTTGTGGCC
CGTTGTCAGGCAACGTGGCGTGGTGTGCACTGTGTTTGCTGACGCAACCCCCACTGGTTGGGGCATTGCC
ACCACCTGTCAGCTCCTTTCCGGGACTTTCGCTTTCCCCCTCCCTATTGCCACGGCGGAACTCATCGCCG
CCTGCCTTGCCCGCTGCTGGACAGGGGCTCGGCTGTTGGGCACTGACAATTCCGTGGTGTTGTCGGGGAA
ATCATCGTCCTTTCCTTGGCTGCTCGCCTGTGTTGCCACCTGGATTCTGCGCGGGACGTCCTTCTGCTAC
GTCCCTTCGGCCCTCAATCCAGCGGACCTTCCTTCCCGCGGCCTGCTGCCGGCTCTGCGGCCTCTTCCGC
GTCTTCGCCTTCGCCCTCAGACGAGTCGGATCTCCCTTTGGGCCGCCTCCCCGCGTCGACTTTAAGACCA
ATGACTTACAAGGCAGCTGTAGATCTTAGCCACTTTTTAAAAGAAAAGGGGGGACTGGAAGGGCTAATTC
ACTCCCAACGAAGACAAGATCTGCTTTTTGCTTGTACTGGGTCTCTCTGGTTAGACCAGATCTGAGCCTG
GGAGCTCTCTGGCTAACTAGGGAACCCACTGCTTAAGCCTCAATAAAGCTTGCCTTGAGTGCTTCAAGTA
GTGTGTGCCCGTCTGTTGTGTGACTCTGGTAACTAGAGATCCCTCAGACCCTTTTAGTCAGTGTGGAAAA
TCTCTAGCAGTACGTATAGTAGTTCATGTCATCTTATTATTCAGTATTTATAACTTGCAAAGAAATGAAT
ATCAGAGAGTGAGAGGAACTTGTTTATTGCAGCTTATAATGGTTACAAATAAAGCAATAGCATCACAAAT
TTCACAAATAAAGCATTTTTTTCACTGCATTCTAGTTGTGGTTTGTCCAAACTCATCAATGTATCTTATC
ATGTCTGGCTCTAGCTATCCCGCCCCTAACTCCGCCCATCCCGCCCCTAACTCCGCCCAGTTCCGCCCAT
TCTCCGCCCCATGGCTGACTAATTTTTTTTATTTATGCAGAGGCCGAGGCCGCCTCGGCCTCTGAGCTAT
TCCAGAAGTAGTGAGGAGGCTTTTTTGGAGGCCTAGGGACGTACCCAATTCGCCCTATAGTGAGTCGTAT
TACGCGCGCTCACTGGCCGTCGTTTTACAACGTCGTGACTGGGAAAACCCTGGCGTTACCCAACTTAATC
GCCTTGCAGCACATCCCCCTTTCGCCAGCTGGCGTAATAGCGAAGAGGCCCGCACCGATCGCCCTTCCCA
ACAGTTGCGCAGCCTGAATGGCGAATGGG
[124 nt withheld, positions 8150-8273]
C
[91 nt withheld, positions 8275-8365]
A
[49 nt withheld, positions 8367-8415]
CCTTTGACGTTGGAGTCCACGTTCTTT
[37 nt withheld, positions 8443-8479]
ACCCTATCTCGGTCTATTCTTTTGATTTATAAGGGATTTTGCCGATTTCGGCCTATTGGTTAAAAAATGA
GCTGATTTAACAAAAATTTAACGCGAATTTTAACAAAATATTAACGCTTACAATTTAGGTGGCACTTTTC
GGGGAAATGTGCGCGGAACCCCTATTTGTTTATTTTTCTAAATACATTCAAATATGTATCCGCTCATGAG
ACAATAACCCTGATAAATGCTTCAATAATATTGAAAAAGGAAGAGTATGAGTATTCAACATTTCCGTGTC
GCCCTTATTCCCTTTTTTGCGGCATTTTGCCTTCCTGTTTTTGCTCACCCAGAAACGCTGGTGAAAGTAA
AAGATGCTGAAGATCAGTTGGGTGCACGAGTGGGTTACATCGAACTGGATCTCAACAGCGGTAAGATCCT
TGAGAGTTTTCGCCCCGAAGAACGTTTTCCAATGATGAGCACTTTTAAAGTTCTGCTATGTGGCGCGGTA
TTATCCCGTATTGACGCCGGGCAAGAGCAACTCGGTCGCCGCATACACTATTCTCAGAATGACTTGGTTG
AGTACTCACCAGTCACAGAAAAGCATCTTACGGATGGCATGACAGTAAGAGAATTATGCAGTGCTGCCAT
AACCATGAGTGATAACACTGCGGCCAACTTACTTCTGACAACGATCGGAGGACCGAAGGAGCTAACCGCT
TTTTTGCACAACATGGGGGATCATGTAACTCGCCTTGATCGTTGGGAACCGGAGCTGAATGAAGCCATAC
CAAACGACGAGCGTGACACCACGATGCCTGTAGCAATGGCAACAACGTTGCGCAAACTATTAACTGGCGA
ACTACTTACTCTAGCTTCCCGGCAACAATTAATAGACTGGATGGAGGCGGATAAAGTTGCAGGACCACTT
CTGCGCTCGGCCCTTCCGGCTGGCTGGTTTATTGCTGATAAATCTGGAGCCGGTGAGCGTGGGTCTCGCG
GTATCATTGCAGCACTGGGGCCAGATGGTAAGCCCTCCCGTATCGTAGTTATCTACACGACGGGGAGTCA
GGCAACTATGGATGAACGAAATAGACAGATCGCTGAGATAGGTGCCTCACTGATTAAGCATTGGTAACTG
TCAGACCAAGTTTACTCATATATACTTTAGATTGATTTAAAACTTCATTTTTAATTTAAAAGGATCTAGG
TGAAGATCCTTTTTGATAATCTCATGACCAAAATCCCTTAACGTGAGTTTTCGTTCCACTGAGCGTCAGA
CCCCGTAGAAAAGATCAAAGGATCTTCTTGAGATCCTTTTTTTCTGCGCGTAATCTGCTGCTTGCAAACA
AAAAAACCACCGCTACCAGCGGTGGTTTGTTTGCCGGATCAAGAGCTACCAACTCTTTTTCCGAAGGTAA
CTGGCTTCAGCAGAGCGCAGATACCAAATACTGTTCTTCTAGTGTAGCCGTAGTTAGGCCACCACTTCAA
GAACTCTGTAGCACCGCCTACATACCTCGCTCTGCTAATCCTGTTACCAGTGGCTGCTGCCAGTGGCGAT
AAGTCGTGTCTTACCGGGTTGGACTCAAGACGATAGTTACCGGATAAGGCGCAGCGGTCGGGCTGAACGG
GGGGTTCGTGCACACAGCCCAGCTTGGAGCGAACGACCTACACCGAACTGAGATACCTACAGCGTGAGCT
ATGAGAAAGCGCCACGCTTCCCGAAGGGAGAAAGGCGGACAGGTATCCGGTAAGCGGCAGGGTCGGAACA
GGAGAGCGCACGAGGGAGCTTCCAGGGGGAAACGCCTGGTATCTTTATAGTCCTGTCGGGTTTCGCCACC
TCTGACTTGAGCGTCGATTTTTGTGATGCTCGTCAGGGGGGCGGAGCCTATGGAAAAACGCCAGCAACGC
GGCCTTTTTACGGTTCCTGGCCTTTTGCTGGCCTTTTGCTCACATGTTCTTTCCTGCGTTATCCCCTGAT
TCTGTGGATAACCGTATTACCGCCTTTGAGTGAGCTGATACCGCTCGCCGCAGCCGAACGACCGAGCGCA
GCGAGTCAGTGAGCGAGGAAGCGGAAGAGCGCCCAATACGCAAACCGCCTCTCCCCGCGCGTTGGCCGAT
TCATTAATGCAGCTGGCACGACAGGTTTCCCGACTGGAAAGCGGGCAGTGAGCGCAACGCAATTAATGTG
AGTTAGCTCACTCATTAGGCACCCCAGGCTTTACACTTTATGCTTCCGGCTCGTATGTTGTGTGGAATTG
TGAGCGGATAACAATTTCACACAGGAAACAGCTATGACCATGATTACGCCAAGCGCGCAATTAACCCTCA
CTAAAGGGAACAAAAGCTGGAGCTGCAAGC
