>Addgene plasmid #143021 | TFORF0354 | depositor partial sequence | sequence record 281201 | Insert
ACCGCCACCATGGCGAATGCAACCCGACGAGGGAGTGGGGTAGAACAGAAGTCCCAGGAGTCAGTATCAT
TTAAAGATGTGACTGTGGGCTTCACCCAGGAGGAGTGGCAGCACCTGGACCCTAGTCAGAGGGCTCTGTA
TAGAGATGTGATGCTGGAGAACTACAGCAACCTTGTCTCAGTGGGGTATTGTGTTCACAAACCAGAGGTG
ATCTTCAGGCTGCAACAAGGAGAAGAGCCATGGAAACAGGAGGAAGAATTCCCAAGCCAAAGCTTTCCAG
TCTGGACAGCTGATCACCTGAAAGAGAGGAGCCAAGAAAACCAATCTAAACATTTGTGGGAAGTTGTATT
CATCAATAATGAAATGCTGACTAAGGAACAAGGTGATGTAATAGGAATACCATTTAATGTGGATGTAAGT
TCTTTTCCTTCCAGAAAAATGTTCTGTCAGTGTGATTCATGTGGAATGAGTTTCAACACTGTTTCAGAAT
TGGTTATCAGTAAGATAAACTATTTAGGAAAAAAGTCTGATGAATTTAATGCCTGTGGGAAATTGTTACT
CAATATTAAGCATGATGAAACTCATACTCAAGAGAAAAATGAAGTTTTGAAAAATAGGAACACACTGAGT
CATCATGAGGAGACTTTGCAGCATGAGAAGATTCAAACTTTAGAGCACAATTTTGAATACAGTATATGTC
AGGAAACCCTCCTTGAAAAGGCAGTATTCAATACACAGAAGAGAGAGAACGCAGAAGAGAATAACTGTGA
TTATAATGAATTTGGGAGAACTTTGTGTGATAGTTCATCCCTCTTGTTCCATCAGATATCTCCGTCAAGG
GACAATCACTATGAATTTAGTGATTGTGAGAAGTTCTTATGTGTGAAGTCCACCCTTTCTAAACCTCATG
GGGTATCTATGAAACACTATGATTGTGGTGAAAGTGGGAATAATTTCAGGAGGAAATTGTGTCTGTCACA
CCTTCAGAAAGGTGATAAAGGAGAGAAACACTTTGAATGTAATGAATGTGGGAAAGCTTTCTGGGAGAAG
TCACATCTCACTCGACATCAGAGGGTGCACACAGGACAGAAACCCTTTCAATGTAATGAATGTGAAAAAG
CTTTCTGGGATAAGTCAAACCTCACTAAACATCAAAGATCACACACAGGGGAGAAACCTTTTGAATGCAA
TGAATGTGGGAAAGCCTTTAGCCATAAGTCAGCCCTCACATTACACCAGAGAACACATACAGGGGAGAAA
CCCTATCAATGTAATGCGTGTGGGAAAACTTTTTGCCAGAAATCTGACCTCACTAAACATCAGAGAACAC
ACACAGGGCTGAAACCCTATGAATGTTATGAATGTGGAAAATCCTTCCGTGTGACTTCGCACCTTAAAGT
ACACCAGAGAACTCACACAGGTGAGAAACCTTTTGAATGTCTTGAGTGTGGGAAATCCTTTAGTGAAAAG
TCAAATCTTACACAGCATCAGAGAATTCACATAGGAGATAAATCTTATGAATGTAATGCATGTGGGAAAA
CTTTCTACCACAAGTCATTACTCACCAGGCATCAGATAATTCATACAGGGTGGAAACCTTATGAATGTTA
TGAATGTGGGAAAACCTTCTGCTTGAAGTCAGACCTCACAGTACATCAGAGAACACACACAGGGCAGAAA
CCCTTTGCATGTCCCGAATGTGGGAAATTCTTTAGCCATAAGTCAACCCTCTCTCAACATTATAGAACAC
ACACAGGGGAGAAACCCTACGAATGTCATGAATGTGGAAAAATCTTTTACAATAAATCATACCTAACTAA
ACATAATAGAACACATACAGGGGAGAAACCCTATGAATGTAATGAATGTGGAAAAGCCTTCTACCAGAAG
TCACAACTCACTCAGCATCAGAGAATTCACATAGGGGAGAAACCCTATAAATGTAATGAGTGTGGAAAAG
CTTTCTGCCATAAGTCAGCTCTAATTGTACATCAGAGAACCCATACACAAGAAAAGCCCTATAAATGTAA
TGAATGTGGAAAATCTTTCTGTGTAAAATCAGGACTTATTTTCCATGAGAGAAAGCACACGGGGGAGAAA
CCCTATGAATGCAATGAATGTGGGAAATTCTTCAGGCACAAATCATCACTCACAGTACATCACAGGGCTC
ACACAGGAGAGAAATCTTGTCAATGTAATGAATGTGGAAAAATCTTTTACCGTAAATCGGAACTTGCTCA
ACATCAGAGATCACATACAGGGGAAAAGCCCTATGAATGTAACACATGCAGGAAAACTTTCTCTCAAAAG
TCAAATCTCATTGTACATCAGAGAAGACATATAGGAGAAAACCTTATGAATGAAATGGATATTAGAAATT
TCCAGCCACAAGTCAGCCTCCATAATGCCTCAGAGTATTCACACTGTGGAGAAAGCCCTGATGACATCCT
GAATGTTCAGTAGTAATGAACTAGTCCGTAACTTGAAAGTATTTCGATTTCTTGGCTTTATATATCTTGT
GGAAAGGACGACATGAAGGACGTTAGTAAATGCAT
