>Addgene plasmid #143021 | TFORF0354 | depositor partial sequence | sequence record 281202 | Barcode
CATGAAGGACGTTAGTAAATGCAT
